Addgene plasmid #160821: pXW101Plux2-32Ptet2-gfp
Purpose: Two-layered AHL-responsive circuit containing a TetR-based inverter
Depositing lab: Baojun Wang. Depositing organization: University of Edinburgh. Publication: Synthetic protein-binding DNA sponge as a tool to tune gene expression and mitigate protein toxicity. Wan X, Pinto F, Yu L, Wang B. Nat Commun. 2020 Nov 24;11(1):5961. doi: 10.1038/s41467-020-19552-9. PubMed 33235249.
Backbone
  Vector backbone: pSEVA121
  Backbone size w/o insert (bp): 3922
  Vector type: Bacterial Expression, Synthetic Biology
Growth in bacteria
  Bacterial resistance: Ampicillin, 100 μg/mL
  Growth temperature: 37°C
  Growth strain: DH5alpha
  Copy number: Low Copy
Gene/Insert
  Gene/Insert name: PJ23101-30luxR-t-Plux2-32tetR-Ptet2-30gfp-t
  Species: Synthetic
  Insert size (bp): 2788
  Promoter: PJ23101, Plux2, Ptet2
  Cloning method: Restriction Enzyme; 5′ cloning site EcoRI (not destroyed); 3′ cloning site PstI (not destroyed)
  Sequencing primers: 5′ AGGGCGGCGGATTTGTCC; 3′ GCGGCAACCGAGCGTTC
Terms and licenses: Academic/Nonprofit Terms; Industry Terms: Not Available to Industry
How to cite: pXW101Plux2-32Ptet2-gfp was a gift from Baojun Wang (Addgene plasmid # 160821 ; http://n2t.net/addgene:160821 ; RRID:Addgene_160821)
