[The description below was written by a language model from this plasmid's Addgene catalogue record and pLannotate feature annotations shown in this document.]
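Description:
pXW101Plux2-32Ptet2-gfp is a low-copy bacterial expression plasmid for synthetic biology, built on the pSEVA121 backbone and about 6.7 kb in total. It replicates through the broad-host-range incP (RK2-type) system, with oriV and the trans-acting replication protein gene trfA both annotated. An incP oriT is also present, which in principle allows conjugative mobilisation. Selection is by ampicillin through the bla β-lactamase gene under its own promoter. Terminators from lambda t0, phage fd and rrnB T1 insulate the backbone modules from one another. A few short annotated fragments (lacZα, tnpA, CloDF13 ori) appear to be backbone remnants or partial matches by the annotation software rather than functional parts.

The roughly 2.8 kb synthetic insert sits between EcoRI and PstI within a BioBrick prefix and suffix and comprises three transcription units, each closed by an rrnB T1/T7Te double terminator. The constitutive promoter PJ23101 (auto-annotated as a fragment of the related J23119) drives luxR, the Aliivibrio fischeri activator that binds the AHL autoinducer. AHL-bound LuxR activates Plux2, which expresses the repressor TetR. TetR in turn binds the tet operator in Ptet2 and shuts off the gfp reporter. The software labels this reporter hfriFP and part of Ptet2 as an H1-2O2 fragment, but the catalogue names should be taken as authoritative. The numbers 30 and 32 in the insert name probably denote ribosome binding site variants, though the record does not define them.

The result is a two-layered circuit with a TetR-based inverter, so fluorescence should fall as AHL rises. It was deposited with work on protein-binding DNA sponges for tuning gene expression and mitigating protein toxicity.
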