Features (pLannotate 1.2.2; 25 found; start..end, strand, type, name):
     56..77      +  misc_feature   BioBrick prefix: BioBrick prefix for parts that do not start with "ATG"
     81..112     +  promoter       J23119 promoter (fragment): bacterial promoter (Registry of Standard Biological Parts BBa J23119)
    142..891     +  CDS            luxR: LUXR_ALIFS - Experimental evidence at protein level: Swiss-Prot protein existence level 1. Transcriptional activator of the bioluminescence operon. Binds to the OHHL autoinducer. From Aliivibrio fischeri (Vibrio fischeri).
    939..1010    +  terminator     rrnB T1 terminator: transcription terminator T1 from the E. coli rrnB gene
   1026..1053    +  terminator     T7Te terminator: phage T7 early transcription terminator
   1150..1770    +  CDS            tetR: TETR2_ECOLX - Experimental evidence at protein level: Swiss-Prot protein existence level 1. TetR is the repressor of the tetracycline resistance element; its N-terminal region forms a helix-turn-helix structure and binds DNA. Binding of tetracycline to TetR reduces the repressor affinity for the tetracycline resistance gene (tetA) promoter operator sites. From Escherichia coli.
   1793..1864    +  terminator     rrnB T1 terminator: transcription terminator T1 from the E. coli rrnB gene
   1880..1907    +  terminator     T7Te terminator: phage T7 early transcription terminator
   1922..1940    +  protein_bind   tet operator: tetO; bacterial operator O2 for the tetR and tetA genes tetracycline repressor TetR
   1946..1965    +  promoter       H1-2O2 promoter (fragment): doxycycline-inducible variant of the human H1 RNA promoter (Henriksen et al., 2007)
   2009..2722    +  CDS            hfriFP: hfriFP is a fluorescent protein published in 2013, derived from Herbaspirillum frisingense.
   2745..2816    +  terminator     rrnB T1 terminator: transcription terminator T1 from the E. coli rrnB gene
   2832..2859    +  terminator     T7Te terminator: phage T7 early transcription terminator
   2866..2886    +  misc_feature   BioBrick suffix: universal suffix for all parts
   2906..2930    +  CDS            lacZα (fragment): LacZα fragment of β-galactosidase; lacZ fragment
   2941..3035    +  terminator     lambda t0 terminator: transcription terminator from phage lambda
   3108..3199    +  promoter       AmpR promoter: bla
   3200..4057    +  CDS            bla: BLAT_ECOLX - Experimental evidence at protein level: Swiss-Prot protein existence level 1. TEM-type are the most prevalent beta-lactamases in enterobacteria; they hydrolyze the beta-lactam bond in susceptible beta-lactam antibiotics, thus conferring resistance to penicillins and cephalosporins. TEM-3 and TEM-4 are capable of hydrolyzing cefotaxime and ceftazidime. TEM-5 is capable of hydrolyzing ceftazidime. TEM-6 is capable of hydrolyzing ceftazidime and aztreonam. TEM-8/CAZ-2, TEM- 16/CAZ-7 and TEM-24/CAZ-6 are markedly active against ceftazidime. IRT- 4 shows resistance to beta-lactamase in
   4064..4103    +  terminator     fd terminator: central terminator from bacteriophage fd (Otsuka and Kunisawa, 1982)
   4250..4358    +  oriT           oriT: incP origin of transfer
   4419..5567    -  CDS            trfA: trans-acting replication protein that binds to and activates oriV
   5619..5900    -  CDS            tnpA (fragment): TN5P_ECOLX - Also known as tnp. Experimental evidence at protein level: Swiss-Prot protein existence level 1. Mediates transposition of transposon Tn5 by a 'cut and paste' mechanism. First, the monomeric transposase binds the 19 bp inverted DNA repeats flanking the transposon. Then, dimerization of the DNA- bound transposase creates a synaptic DNA complex. After nicking of the first DNA strand, excision of the transposon proceeds through a series of intermediates. The transposase then mediates the insertion of the transposon at a new site by strand transfer. The activity of the wild- type tran
   5960..6491    -  rep_origin     oriV: incP origin of replication
   6547..6582    -  rep_origin     CloDF13 ori (fragment): Plasmids containing the CloDF13 (CDF) origin of replication can be propagated in E. coli cells that contain additional plasmids with compatible origins.
   6618..6704    -  terminator     rrnB T1 terminator: Escherichia coli rrnB; transcription terminator T1 from the E. coli rrnB gene
>Addgene plasmid #160821 | pXW101Plux2-32Ptet2-gfp | addgene full sequence | sequence record 317677 | Addgene NGS Result
TTAATTAAAGCGGATAACAATTTCACACAGGAGGCCGCCTAGGCCGCGGCCGCGCGAATTCGCGGCCGCT
TCTAGAGTTTACAGCTAGCTCAGTCCTAGGTATTATGCTAGCTACTAGAGATTAAAGAGGAGAAATACTA
GATGAAAAACATAAATGCCGACGACACATACAGAATAATTAATAAAATTAAAGCTTGTAGAAGCAATAAT
GATATTAATCAATGCTTATCTGATATGACTAAAATGGTACATTGTGAATATTATTTACTCGCGATCATTT
ATCCTCATTCTATGGTTAAATCTGATATTTCAATCCTAGATAATTACCCTAAAAAATGGAGGCAATATTA
TGATGACGCTAATTTAATAAAATATGATCCTATAGTAGATTATTCTAACTCCAATCATTCACCAATTAAT
TGGAATATATTTGAAAACAATGCTGTAAATAAAAAATCTCCAAATGTAATTAAAGAAGCGAAAACATCAG
GTCTTATCACTGGGTTTAGTTTCCCTATTCATACGGCTAACAATGGCTTCGGAATGCTTAGTTTTGCACA
TTCAGAAAAAGACAACTATATAGATAGTTTATTTTTACATGCGTGTATGAACATACCATTAATTGTTCCT
TCTCTAGTTGATAATTATCGAAAAATAAATATAGCAAATAATAAATCAAACAACGATTTAACCAAAAGAG
AAAAAGAATGTTTAGCGTGGGCATGCGAAGGAAAAAGCTCTTGGGATATTTCAAAAATATTAGGTTGCAG
TGAGCGTACTGTCACTTTCCATTTAACCAATGCGCAAATGAAACTCAATACAACAAACCGCTGCCAAAGT
ATTTCTAAAGCAATTTTAACAGGAGCAATTGATTGCCCATACTTTAAAAATTAATAACACTGATAGTGCT
AGTGTAGATCACTACTAGAGCCAGGCATCAAATAAAACGAAAGGCTCAGTCGAAAGACTGGGCCTTTCGT
TTTATCTGTTGTTTGTCGGTGAACGCTCTCTACTAGAGTCACACTGGCTCACCTTCGGGTGGGCCTTTCT
GCGTTTATATACTAGAGACCTGTAGGATCGTACAGGTTTACGCAAGAAAATGGTTTGTTACTTTCGAATA
AATACTAGAGTCACACAGGAAAGTACCATATGTCCAGATTAGATAAAAGTAAAGTGATTAACAGCGCATT
AGAGCTGCTTAATGAGGTCGGAATCGAAGGTTTAACAACCCGTAAACTCGCCCAGAAGCTAGGTGTAGAG
CAGCCTACATTGTATTGGCATGTAAAAAATAAGCGGGCTTTGCTCGACGCCTTAGCCATTGAGATGTTAG
ATAGGCACCATACTCACTTTTGCCCTTTAGAAGGGGAAAGCTGGCAAGATTTTTTACGTAATAACGCTAA
AAGTTTTAGATGTGCTTTACTAAGTCATCGCGATGGAGCAAAAGTACATTTAGGTACACGGCCTACAGAA
AAACAGTATGAAACTCTCGAAAATCAATTAGCCTTTTTATGCCAACAAGGTTTTTCACTAGAGAATGCAT
TATATGCACTCAGCGCTGTGGGGCATTTTACTTTAGGTTGCGTATTGGAAGATCAAGAGCATCAAGTCGC
TAAAGAAGAAAGGGAAACACCTACTACTGATAGTATGCCGCCATTGTTACGACAAGCTATCGAATTATTT
GATCACCAAGGTGCAGAGCCAGCCTTCTTATTCGGCCTTGAATTGATCATTTGCGGATTAGAAAAACAAC
TTAAATGTGAAAGTGGGTCCTAATAATACTAGAGCCAGGCATCAAATAAAACGAAAGGCTCAGTCGAAAG
ACTGGGCCTTTCGTTTTATCTGTTGTTTGTCGGTGAACGCTCTCTACTAGAGTCACACTGGCTCACCTTC
GGGTGGGCCTTTCTGCGTTTATATACTAGAGTCCCTATCAGTGATAGAGATTGACATCCCTATCAGTGAT
AGAGATACTGAGCACATATTACTAGAGATTAAAGAGGAGAAATACTAGATGCGTAAAGGAGAAGAACTTT
TCACTGGAGTTGTCCCAATTCTTGTTGAATTAGATGGTGATGTTAATGGGCACAAATTTTCTGTCAGTGG
AGAGGGTGAAGGTGATGCAACATACGGAAAACTTACCCTTAAATTTATTTGCACTACTGGAAAACTACCT
GTTCCATGGCCAACACTTGTCACTACTTTCGGTTATGGTGTTCAATGCTTTGCGAGATACCCAGATCATA
TGAAACAGCATGACTTTTTCAAGAGTGCCATGCCCGAAGGTTATGTACAGGAAAGAACTATATTTTTCAA
AGATGACGGGAACTACAAGACACGTGCTGAAGTCAAGTTTGAAGGTGATACCCTTGTTAATAGAATCGAG
TTAAAAGGTATTGATTTTAAAGAAGATGGAAACATTCTTGGACACAAATTGGAATACAACTATAACTCAC
ACAATGTATACATCATGGCAGACAAACAAAAGAATGGAATCAAAGTTAACTTCAAAATTAGACACAACAT
TGAAGATGGAAGCGTTCAACTAGCAGACCATTATCAACAAAATACTCCAATTGGCGATGGCCCTGTCCTT
TTACCAGACAACCATTACCTGTCCACACAATCTGCCCTTTCGAAAGATCCCAACGAAAAGAGAGACCACA
TGGTCCTTCTTGAGTTTGTAACAGCTGCTGGGATTACACATGGCATGGATGAACTATACAAATAATAATA
CTAGAGCCAGGCATCAAATAAAACGAAAGGCTCAGTCGAAAGACTGGGCCTTTCGTTTTATCTGTTGTTT
GTCGGTGAACGCTCTCTACTAGAGTCACACTGGCTCACCTTCGGGTGGGCCTTTCTGCGTTTATATACTA
GAAGCGGCCGCTGCAGGCATGCAAGCTTGCGGCCGCGTCGTGACTGGGAAAACCCTGGCGACTAGTCTTG
GACTCCTGTTGATAGATCCAGTAATGACCTCAGAACTCCATCTGGATTTGTTCAGAACGCTCGGTTGCCG
CCGGGCGTTTTTTATTGGTGAGAATCCAGGGGTCCCCAATAATTACGATTTAAATTAGTAGCCCGCCTAA
TGAGCGGGCTTTTTTTTAATTCCCCTATTTGTTTATTTTTCTAAATACATTCAAATATGTATCCGCTCAT
GAGACAATAACCCTGATAAATGCTTCAATAATATTGAAAAAGGAAGAGTATGAGCATTCAGCATTTTCGT
GTGGCGCTGATTCCGTTTTTTGCGGCGTTTTGCCTGCCGGTGTTTGCGCATCCGGAAACCCTGGTGAAAG
TGAAAGATGCGGAAGATCAACTGGGTGCGCGCGTGGGCTATATTGAACTGGATCTGAACAGCGGCAAAAT
TCTGGAATCTTTTCGTCCGGAAGAACGTTTTCCGATGATGAGCACCTTTAAAGTGCTGCTGTGCGGTGCG
GTTCTGAGCCGTGTGGATGCGGGCCAGGAACAACTGGGCCGTCGTATTCATTATAGCCAGAACGATCTGG
TGGAATATAGCCCGGTGACCGAAAAACATCTGACCGATGGCATGACCGTGCGTGAACTGTGCAGCGCGGC
GATTACCATGAGCGATAACACCGCGGCGAACCTGCTGCTGACGACCATTGGCGGTCCGAAAGAACTGACC
GCGTTTCTGCATAACATGGGCGATCATGTGACCCGTCTGGATCGTTGGGAACCGGAACTGAACGAAGCGA
TTCCGAACGATGAACGTGATACCACCATGCCGGCAGCAATGGCGACCACCCTGCGTAAACTGCTGACGGG
TGAGCTGCTGACCCTGGCAAGCCGCCAGCAACTGATTGATTGGATGGAAGCGGATAAAGTGGCGGGTCCG
CTGCTGCGTAGCGCGCTGCCGGCTGGCTGGTTTATTGCGGATAAAAGCGGTGCGGGCGAACGTGGCAGCC
GTGGCATTATTGCGGCGCTGGGCCCGGATGGTAAACCGAGCCGTATTGTGGTGATTTATACCACCGGCAG
CCAGGCGACGATGGATGAACGTAACCGTCAGATTGCGGAAATTGGCGCGAGCCTGATTAAACATTGGTAA
ACCGATACAATTAAAGGCTCCTTTTGGAGCCTTTTTTTTTGGACGACCCTTGTCCTTTTCCGCTGCATAA
CCCTGCTTCGGGGTCATTATAGCGATTTTTTCGGTATATCCATCCTTTTTCGCACGATATACAGGATTTT
GCCAAAGGGTTCGTGTAGACTTTCCTTGGTGTATCCAACGGCGTCAGCCGGGCAGGATAGGTGAAGTAGG
CCCACCCGCGAGCGGGTGTTCCTTCTTCACTGTCCCTTATTCGCACCTGGCGGTGCTCAACGGGAATCCT
GCTCTGCGAGGCTGGCCGTAGGCCGGCCGCGATGCAGGTGGCTGCTGAACCCCCAGCCGGAACTGACCCC
ACAAGGCCCTAGCGTTTGCAATGCACCAGGTCATCATTGACCCAGGCGTGTTCCACCAGGCCGCTGCCTC
GCAACTCTTCGCAGGCTTCGCCGACCTGCTCGCGCCACTTCTTCACGCGGGTGGAATCCGATCCGCACAT
GAGGCGGAAGGTTTCCAGCTTGAGCGGGTACGGCTCCCGGTGCGAGCTGAAATAGTCGAACATCCGTCGG
GCCGTCGGCGACAGCTTGCGGTACTTCTCCCATATGAATTTCGTGTAGTGGTCGCCAGCAAACAGCACGA
CGATTTCCTCGTCGATCAGGACCTGGCAACGGGACGTTTTCTTGCCACGGTCCAGGACGCGGAAGCGGTG
CAGCAGCGACACCGATTCCAGGTGCCCAACGCGGTCGGACGTGAAGCCCATCGCCGTCGCCTGTAGGCGC
GACAGGCATTCCTCGGCCTTCGTGTAATACCGGCCATTGATCGACCAGCCCAGGTCCTGGCAAAGCTCGT
AGAACGTGAAGGTGATCGGCTCGCCGATAGGGGTGCGCTTCGCGTACTCCAACACCTGCTGCCACACCAG
TTCGTCATCGTCGGCCCGCAGCTCGACGCCGGTGTAGGTGATCTTCACGTCCTTGTTGACGTGGAAAATG
ACCTTGTTTTGCAGCGCCTCGCGCGGGATTTTCTTGTTGCGCGTGGTGAACAGGGCAGAGCGGGCCGTGT
CGTTTGGCATCGCTCGCATCGTGTCCGGCCACGGCGCAATATCGAACAAGGAAAGCTGCATTTCCTTGAT
CTGCTGCTTCGTGTGTTTCAGCAACGCGGCCTGCTTGGCTTCGCTGACCTGTTTTGCCAGGTCCTCGCCG
GCGGTTTTTCGCTTCTTGGTCGTCATAGTTCCTCGCGTGTCGATGGTCATCGACTTCGCCAAACCTGCCG
CCTCCTGTTCGAGACGACGCGAACGCTCCACGGCGGCCGATGGCGCGGGCAGGGCAGGGGGAGCCAGTTG
CACGCTGTCGCGCTCGATCTTGGCCGTAGCTTGCTGGACTATCGAGCCGACGGACTGGAAGGTTTCGCGG
GGCGCACGCATGACGGTGCGGCTTGCGATGGTTTCGGCATCCTCGGCGGAAAACCCCGCGTCGATCAGTT
CTTGCCTGTATGCCTTCCGGTCAAACGTCCGATTCATTCACCCTCCTTGCGGGATTGCCCCGGAATTAAT
TCCCCGGATCGATCCGTCGATCTTGATCCCCTGCGCCATCAGATCCTTGGCGGCAAGAAAGCCATCCAGT
TTACTTTGCAGGGCTTCCCAACCTTACCAGAGGGCGCCCCAGCTGGCAATTCCGGTTCGCTTGCTGTCCA
TAAAACCGCCCAGTCTAGCTATCGCCATGTAAGCCCACTGCAAGCTACCTGCTTTCTCTTTGCGCTTGCG
TTTTCCCTTGTCCAGATAGCCCAGTAGCTGACATTCATCCGGGGTCAGCACCGTTTCTGCGGACTGGCTT
TCTACGTGGCTGCCATTTTTGGGGTGAGGCCGTTCGCGGCCGAGGGGCGCAGCCCCTGGGGGGATGGGAG
GCCCGCGTTAGCGGGCCGGGAGGGTTCGAGAAGGGGGGGCACCCCCCTTCGGCGTGCGCGGTCACGCGCA
CAGGGCGCAGCCCTGGTTAAAAACAAGGTTTATAAATATTGGTTTAAAAGCAGGTTAAAAGACAGGTTAG
CGGTGGCCGAAAAACGGGCGGAAACCCTTGCAAATGCTGGATTTTCTGCCTGTGGACAGCCCCTCAAATG
TCAATAGGTGCGCCCCTCATCTGTCAGCACTCTGCCCCTCAAGTGTCAAGGATCGCGCCCCTCATCTGTC
AGTAGTCGCGCCCCTCAAGTGTCAATACCGCAGGGCACTTATCCCCAGGCTTGTCCACATCATCTGTGGG
AAACTCGCGTAAAATCAGGCGTTTTCGCCGATTTGCGAGGCTGGCCAGCTCCACGTCGCCGGCCGAAATC
GAGCCTGCCCCTCATCTGTCAACGCCGCGCCGGGTGAGTCGGCCCCTCAAGTGTCAACGTCCGCCCCTCA
TCTGTCAGTGAGGGCCAAGTTTTCCGCGAGGTATCCACAACGCCGGCGGCCCTACATGGCTCTGCTGTAG
TGAGTGGGTTGCGCTCCGGCAGCGGTCCTGATCCCCCGCAGAAAAAAAGGATCTCAAGAAGATCCTTTGA
TCTTTTCTACGGCGCGCCCAGCTGTCTAGGGCGGCGGATTTGTCCTACTCAGGAGAGCGTTCACCGACAA
ACAACAGATAAAACGAAAGGCCCAGTCTTTCGACTGAGCCTTTCGTTTTATTTGATGCCT
