>Addgene plasmid #160821 | pXW101Plux2-32Ptet2-gfp | depositor partial sequence | sequence record 311322 | PJ23101-30luxR-t-Plux2-32tetR-Ptet2-30gfp-t
TTTACAGCTAGCTCAGTCCTAGGTATTATGCTAGCTACTAGAGATTAAAGAGGAGAAATACTAGATGAAA
AACATAAATGCCGACGACACATACAGAATAATTAATAAAATTAAAGCTTGTAGAAGCAATAATGATATTA
ATCAATGCTTATCTGATATGACTAAAATGGTACATTGTGAATATTATTTACTCGCGATCATTTATCCTCA
TTCTATGGTTAAATCTGATATTTCAATCCTAGATAATTACCCTAAAAAATGGAGGCAATATTATGATGAC
GCTAATTTAATAAAATATGATCCTATAGTAGATTATTCTAACTCCAATCATTCACCAATTAATTGGAATA
TATTTGAAAACAATGCTGTAAATAAAAAATCTCCAAATGTAATTAAAGAAGCGAAAACATCAGGTCTTAT
CACTGGGTTTAGTTTCCCTATTCATACGGCTAACAATGGCTTCGGAATGCTTAGTTTTGCACATTCAGAA
AAAGACAACTATATAGATAGTTTATTTTTACATGCGTGTATGAACATACCATTAATTGTTCCTTCTCTAG
TTGATAATTATCGAAAAATAAATATAGCAAATAATAAATCAAACAACGATTTAACCAAAAGAGAAAAAGA
ATGTTTAGCGTGGGCATGCGAAGGAAAAAGCTCTTGGGATATTTCAAAAATATTAGGTTGCAGTGAGCGT
ACTGTCACTTTCCATTTAACCAATGCGCAAATGAAACTCAATACAACAAACCGCTGCCAAAGTATTTCTA
AAGCAATTTTAACAGGAGCAATTGATTGCCCATACTTTAAAAATTAATAACACTGATAGTGCTAGTGTAG
ATCACTACTAGAGCCAGGCATCAAATAAAACGAAAGGCTCAGTCGAAAGACTGGGCCTTTCGTTTTATCT
GTTGTTTGTCGGTGAACGCTCTCTACTAGAGTCACACTGGCTCACCTTCGGGTGGGCCTTTCTGCGTTTA
TATACTAGAGACCTGTAGGATCGTACAGGTTTACGCAAGAAAATGGTTTGTTACTTTCGAATAAATACTA
GAGTCACACAGGAAAGTACCATATGTCCAGATTAGATAAAAGTAAAGTGATTAACAGCGCATTAGAGCTG
CTTAATGAGGTCGGAATCGAAGGTTTAACAACCCGTAAACTCGCCCAGAAGCTAGGTGTAGAGCAGCCTA
CATTGTATTGGCATGTAAAAAATAAGCGGGCTTTGCTCGACGCCTTAGCCATTGAGATGTTAGATAGGCA
CCATACTCACTTTTGCCCTTTAGAAGGGGAAAGCTGGCAAGATTTTTTACGTAATAACGCTAAAAGTTTT
AGATGTGCTTTACTAAGTCATCGCGATGGAGCAAAAGTACATTTAGGTACACGGCCTACAGAAAAACAGT
ATGAAACTCTCGAAAATCAATTAGCCTTTTTATGCCAACAAGGTTTTTCACTAGAGAATGCATTATATGC
ACTCAGCGCTGTGGGGCATTTTACTTTAGGTTGCGTATTGGAAGATCAAGAGCATCAAGTCGCTAAAGAA
GAAAGGGAAACACCTACTACTGATAGTATGCCGCCATTATTACGACAAGCTATCGAATTATTTGATCACC
AAGGTGCAGAGCCAGCCTTCTTATTCGGCCTTGAATTGATCATTTGCGGATTAGAAAAACAACTTAAATG
TGAAAGTGGGTCCTAATAATACTAGAGCCAGGCATCAAATAAAACGAAAGGCTCAGTCGAAAGACTGGGC
CTTTCGTTTTATCTGTTGTTTGTCGGTGAACGCTCTCTACTAGAGTCACACTGGCTCACCTTCGGGTGGG
CCTTTCTGCGTTTATATACTAGAGTCCCTATCAGTGATAGAGATTGACATCCCTATCAGTGATAGAGATA
CTGAGCACATATTACTAGAGATTAAAGAGGAGAAATACTAGATGCGTAAAGGAGAAGAACTTTTCACTGG
AGTTGTCCCAATTCTTGTTGAATTAGATGGTGATGTTAATGGGCACAAATTTTCTGTCAGTGGAGAGGGT
GAAGGTGATGCAACATACGGAAAACTTACCCTTAAATTTATTTGCACTACTGGAAAACTACCTGTTCCAT
GGCCAACACTTGTCACTACTTTCGGTTATGGTGTTCAATGCTTTGCGAGATACCCAGATCATATGAAACA
GCATGACTTTTTCAAGAGTGCCATGCCCGAAGGTTATGTACAGGAAAGAACTATATTTTTCAAAGATGAC
GGGAACTACAAGACACGTGCTGAAGTCAAGTTTGAAGGTGATACCCTTGTTAATAGAATCGAGTTAAAAG
GTATTGATTTTAAAGAAGATGGAAACATTCTTGGACACAAATTGGAATACAACTATAACTCACACAATGT
ATACATCATGGCAGACAAACAAAAGAATGGAATCAAAGTTAACTTCAAAATTAGACACAACATTGAAGAT
GGAAGCGTTCAACTAGCAGACCATTATCAACAAAATACTCCAATTGGCGATGGCCCTGTCCTTTTACCAG
ACAACCATTACCTGTCCACACAATCTGCCCTTTCGAAAGATCCCAACGAAAAGAGAGACCACATGGTCCT
TCTTGAGTTTGTAACAGCTGCTGGGATTACACATGGCATGGATGAACTATACAAATAATAATACTAGAGC
CAGGCATCAAATAAAACGAAAGGCTCAGTCGAAAGACTGGGCCTTTCGTTTTATCTGTTGTTTGTCGGTG
AACGCTCTCTACTAGAGTCACACTGGCTCACCTTCGGGTGGGCCTTTCTGCGTTTATA
